Addgene plasmid #149322: pDONR207 SARS-CoV-2 M_nostop
Purpose: Gateway-compatible Entry vector, with insert of the membrane (M) gene's CDS from SARS-CoV-2 isolate Wuhan-Hu-1. Does not contain stop codon.
Depositing lab: Fritz Roth. Depositing organization: Sinai Health System. Publication: A Comprehensive, Flexible Collection of SARS-CoV-2 Coding Regions. Kim DK, Knapp JJ, Kuang D, Chawla A, Cassonnet P, Lee H, Sheykhkarimli D, Samavarchi-Tehrani P, Abdouni H, Rayhan A, Li R, Pogoutse O, Coyaud E, van der Werf S, Demeret C, Gingras AC, Taipale M, Raught B, Jacob Y, Roth FP. G3 (Bethesda). 2020 Aug 6. pii: g3.120.401554. doi: 10.1534/g3.120.401554. PubMed 32763951.
Backbone
  Vector backbone: pDONR207
  Backbone manufacturer: Invitrogen
  Backbone size w/o insert (bp): 5585
  Vector type: Gateway-compatible Entry vector
Growth in bacteria
  Bacterial resistance: Gentamicin, 10 μg/mL
  Growth temperature: 37°C
  Growth strain: DH5alpha
  Copy number: Unknown
Gene/Insert
  Gene/Insert name: M
  Species: SARS-CoV-2 isolate Wuhan-Hu-1
  Insert size (bp): 666
  Mutation: Many synonymous changes due to codon optimization
  Entrez Gene: M (a.k.a. GU280_gp05)
  Cloning method: Gateway Cloning
  Sequencing primers: 5′ TCGCGTTAACGCTAGCATGGATCT; 3′ GTAACATCAGAGATTTTGAGACAC
Resource information
  A portion of this plasmid was derived from a plasmid made by: Synthesized from GenScript
Terms and licenses: Academic/Nonprofit Terms; Industry Terms
How to cite: pDONR207 SARS-CoV-2 M_nostop was a gift from Fritz Roth (Addgene plasmid # 149322 ; http://n2t.net/addgene:149322 ; RRID:Addgene_149322)
