[The description below was written by a language model from this plasmid's Addgene catalogue record and pLannotate feature annotations shown in this document.]
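Description:
pDONR207 SARS-CoV-2 M_nostop is a Gateway-compatible entry clone built on the Invitrogen pDONR207 backbone, carrying the coding sequence of the membrane (M) protein of SARS-CoV-2 isolate Wuhan-Hu-1. It is a bacterial plasmid, replicated from a high-copy ColE1/pUC-type origin and selected with gentamicin. Resistance comes from the gentamicin acetyltransferase gene (aacC1), which appears to be driven by the class 1 integron Pc promoter lying upstream of it. The annotation also picks up two fragments of a kanamycin resistance gene flanking the gentamicin cassette; these look like interrupted remnants in the backbone rather than a functional marker. The sequenced plasmid is 4,036 nt, smaller than the listed empty backbone, as expected when Gateway cloning replaces the donor vector's cassette with the insert.

The 666 bp M open reading frame was synthesized with codon optimization, so it differs from the viral sequence by many synonymous changes while encoding the native protein, a viral envelope component central to virion morphogenesis and assembly. It sits between two attL recombination sites (annotated by the software as attL3 and attL2), which allow transfer into attR-containing destination vectors by an LR reaction. rrnB T1 and T2 terminators upstream of the cassette insulate the insert from read-through transcription. The entry clone has no annotated promoter for expressing M, so expression depends on the destination vector chosen. Because the stop codon is omitted, the ORF can be read through into destination-encoded C-terminal tags or fusion partners. The clone belongs to a collection of SARS-CoV-2 coding regions intended for flexible transfer into different expression vectors.
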