Features (pLannotate 1.2.2; 11 found; start..end, strand, type, name):
    153..196     +  terminator     rrnB T1 terminator: Escherichia coli rrnB; transcription terminator T1 from the E. coli rrnB gene
    253..348     +  protein_bind   attL3: mutant version of attL; recombination site for the Gateway® LR reaction LR Clonase™
    351..1016    +  CDS            VME1_SARS2: Experimental evidence at protein level: Swiss-Prot protein existence level 1. Component of the viral envelope that plays a central role in virus morphogenesis and assembly via its interactions with other viral proteins (By similarity). Regulates the localization of S protein at cis-Golgi, the place of virus budding (PubMed:33229438). May act by binding cytoplasmic c-terminus of S (PubMed:33229438). From Severe acute respiratory syndrome coronavirus 2 (2019-nCoV) (SARS-CoV-2).
   1018..1117    -  protein_bind   attL2: mutant version of attL; recombination site for the Gateway® LR reaction LR Clonase™
   1240..1866    +  CDS            KanR (fragment): aminoglycoside phosphotransferase; aph(3')-Ia; confers resistance to kanamycin in bacteria or G418 (Geneticin®) in eukaryotes
   1900..2433    -  CDS            GmR: gentamycin acetyltransferase; aacC1; confers resistance to gentamycin
   2622..2650    -  promoter       Pc promoter: intI1 (promoter lies within the coding sequence); class 1 integron promoter
   2628..2975    -  CDS            YPR2_ECOLX (fragment): Protein predicted: Swiss-Prot protein existence level 4. From Escherichia coli.
   2980..3164    +  CDS            KanR (fragment): aminoglycoside phosphotransferase; aph(3')-Ia; confers resistance to kanamycin in bacteria or G418 (Geneticin®) in eukaryotes
   3307..3895    +  rep_origin     ori: high-copy-number ColE1/pMB1/pBR322/pUC origin of replication
   4032..19      +  terminator     rrnB T2 terminator (fragment) (across the origin): transcription terminator T2 from the E. coli rrnB gene
>Addgene plasmid #149322 | pDONR207 SARS-CoV-2 M_nostop | addgene full sequence | sequence record 296471 | Addgene NGS Result
CATCCTGACGGATGGCCTTCTGCTTAGTTTGATGCCTGGCAGTTTATGGCGGGCGTCCTGCCCGCCACCC
TCCGGGCCGTTGCTTCACAACGTTCAAATCCGCTCCCGGCGGATTTGTCCTACTCAGGAGAGCGTTCACC
GACAAACAACAGATAAAACGAAAGGCCCAGTCTTCCGACTGAGCCTTTCGTTTTATTTGATGCCTGGCAG
TTCCCTACTCTCGCGTTAACGCTAGCATGGATCTCGGGCCCCAAATAATGATTTTATTTTGACTGATAGT
GACCTGTTCGTTGCAACAAATTGATGAGCAATGCTTTTTTATAATGCCAACTTTGTACAAAAAAGTTGGC
ATGGCTGACTCTAACGGTACCATCACCGTGGAGGAACTGAAGAAGCTGCTGGAGCAGTGGAACCTGGTCA
TCGGCTTCCTGTTCCTGACCTGGATCTGCCTGCTGCAGTTCGCCTACGCTAACCGCAACAGGTTCCTGTA
CATCATCAAGCTGATCTTCCTGTGGCTGCTGTGGCCTGTGACCCTGGCTTGCTTCGTGCTGGCTGCCGTG
TACCGCATCAACTGGATCACCGGCGGAATCGCCATCGCTATGGCCTGCCTGGTGGGCCTGATGTGGCTGT
CTTACTTCATCGCTAGCTTCAGGCTGTTCGCCAGAACCCGTTCCATGTGGTCTTTCAACCCCGAGACCAA
CATCCTGCTGAACGTGCCTCTGCACGGAACCATCCTGACCAGACCACTGCTGGAGAGCGAACTGGTCATC
GGCGCTGTGATCCTGAGAGGACACCTGCGTATCGCCGGACACCACCTGGGTCGTTGCGACATCAAGGACC
TGCCCAAGGAAATCACCGTGGCTACCAGCCGCACCCTGTCCTACTACAAGCTGGGAGCTTCTCAGAGAGT
GGCTGGTGACTCTGGTTTCGCTGCTTACTCTCGCTACAGGATCGGTAACTACAAGCTGAACACCGACCAC
AGCTCCTCTAGCGACAACATCGCCCTGCTGGTGCAGTACCCAACTTTCTTGTACAAAGTTGGCATTATAA
GAAAGCATTGCTTATCAATTTGTTGCAACGAACAGGTCACTATCAGTCAAAATAAAATCATTATTTGCCA
TCCAGCTGCAGCTCTGGCCCGTGTCTCAAAATCTCTGATGTTACATTGCACAAGATAAAAATATATCATC
ATGAACAATAAAACTGTCTGCTTACATAAACAGTAATACAAGGGGTGTTATGAGCCATATTCAACGGGAA
ACGTCGAGGCCGCGATTAAATTCCAACATGGATGCTGATTTATATGGGTATAAATGGGCTCGCGATAATG
TCGGGCAATCAGGTGCGACAATCTATCGCTTGTATGGGAAGCCCGATGCGCCAGAGTTGTTTCTGAAACA
TGGCAAAGGTAGCGTTGCCAATGATGTTACAGATGAGATGGTCAGACTAAACTGGCTGACGGAATTTATG
CCTCTTCCGACCATCAAGCATTTTATCCGTACTCCTGATGATGCATGGTTACTCACCACTGCGATCCCCG
GAAAAACAGCATTCCAGGTATTAGAAGAATATCCTGATTCAGGTGAAAATATTGTTGATGCGCTGGCAGT
GTTCCTGCGCCGGTTGCATTCGATTCCTGTTTGTAATTGTCCTTTTAACAGCGATCGCGTATTTCGTCTC
GCTCAGGCGCAATCACGAATGAATAACGGTTTGGTTGATGCGAGTGATTTTGATGACGAGCGTAATGGCT
GGCCTGTTGAACAAGTCTGGAAAGAAATGCATAAACTTTTGCCATTCTCACCGGATTCAGTCGTCACTCA
TGGTGATTTCTCACTTGATAACCTTATTTTTGACGAGGGGAAATTAGGCCGGGAAGCCGATCTCGGCTTG
AACGAATTGTTAGGTGGCGGTACTTGGGTCGATATCAAAGTGCATCACTTCTTCCCGTATGCCCAACTTT
GTATAGAGAGCCACTGCGGGATCGTCACCGTAATCTGCTTGCACGTAGATCACATAAGCACCAAGCGCGT
TGGCCTCATGCTTGAGGAGATTGATGAGCGCGGTGGCAATGCCCTGCCTCCGGTGCTCGCCGGAGACTGC
GAGATCATAGATATAGATCTCACTACGCGGCTGCTCAAACTTGGGCAGAACGTAAGCCGCGAGAGCGCCA
ACAACCGCTTCTTGGTCGAAGGCAGCAAGCGCGATGAATGTCTTACTACGGAGCAAGTTCCCGAGGTAAT
CGGAGTCCGGCTGATGTTGGGAGTAGGTGGCTACGTCTCCGAACTCACGACCGAAAAGATCAAGAGCAGC
CCGCATGGATTTGACTTGGTCAGGGCCGAGCCTACATGTGCGAATGATGCCCATACTTGAGCCACCTAAC
TTTGTTTTAGGGCGACTGCCCTGCTGCGTAACATCGTTGCTGCTGCGTAACATCGTTGCTGCTCCATAAC
ATCAAACATCGACCCACGGCGTAACGCGCTTGCTGCTTGGATGCCCGAGGCATAGACTGTACAAAAAAAC
AGTCATAACAAGCCATGAAAACCGCCACTGCGCCGTTACCACCGCTGCGTTCGGTCAAGGTTCTGGACCA
GTTGCGTGAGCGCATACGCTACTTGCATTACAGTTTACGAACCGAACAGGCTTATGTCAACTGGGTTCGT
GCCTTCATCCGTTTCCACGGTGTGCGTCACCCGGCAACCTTGGGCAGCAGCGAAGTCGAGGCATTTCTGT
CCTGGCTGGCGAACGAGCGCAAGGTTTCGGTCTCCACGCATCGTCAGGCATTGGCGGCCTTGCTGTTCTT
CTACGGCAAGGTGCTGTGCACGGATCTGCCCTGGCTTCAGGAGATCGGAAGACCTCGGCCGTCGCGGCGC
TTGCCGGTGGTGCTGACCCCGGATGAAGTGGTTCGCATCCTCGGTTTTCTGGAAGGCGAGCATCGTTTGT
TCGCCCAGGACTCTAGCTATAGTTCTAGTGGTTGGCTACTAATAGGTTGTATTGATGTTGGACGAGTCGG
AATCGCAGACCGATACCAGGATCTTGCCATCCTATGGAACTGCCTCGGTGAGTTTTCTCCTTCATTACAG
AAACGGCTTTTTCAAAAATATGGTATTGATAATCCTGATATGAATAAATTGCAGTTTCATTTGATGCTCG
ATGAGTTTTTCTAATCAGAATTGGTTAATTGGTTGTAACACTGGCAGAGCATTACGCTGACTTGACGGGA
CGGCGCAAGCTCATGACCAAAATCCCTTAACGTGAGTTTTCGTTCCACTGAGCGTCAGACCCCGTAGAAA
AGATCAAAGGATCTTCTTGAGATCCTTTTTTTCTGCGCGTAATCTGCTGCTTGCAAACAAAAAAACCACC
GCTACCAGCGGTGGTTTGTTTGCCGGATCAAGAGCTACCAACTCTTTTTCCGAAGGTAACTGGCTTCAGC
AGAGCGCAGATACCAAATACTGTTCTTCTAGTGTAGCCGTAGTTAGGCCACCACTTCAAGAACTCTGTAG
CACCGCCTACATACCTCGCTCTGCTAATCCTGTTACCAGTGGCTGCTGCCAGTGGCGATAAGTCGTGTCT
TACCGGGTTGGACTCAAGACGATAGTTACCGGATAAGGCGCAGCGGTCGGGCTGAACGGGGGGTTCGTGC
ACACAGCCCAGCTTGGAGCGAACGACCTACACCGAACTGAGATACCTACAGCGTGAGCTATGAGAAAGCG
CCACGCTTCCCGAAGGGAGAAAGGCGGACAGGTATCCGGTAAGCGGCAGGGTCGGAACAGGAGAGCGCAC
GAGGGAGCTTCCAGGGGGAAACGCCTGGTATCTTTATAGTCCTGTCGGGTTTCGCCACCTCTGACTTGAG
CGTCGATTTTTGTGATGCTCGTCAGGGGGGCGGAGCCTATGGAAAAACGCCAGCAACGCGGCCTTTTTAC
GGTTCCTGGCCTTTTGCTGGCCTTTTGCTCACATGTTCTTTCCTGCGTTATCCCCTGATTCTGTGGATAA
CCGTATTACCGCTAGCCAGGAAGAGTTTGTAGAAACGCAAAAAGGC
