>Addgene plasmid #149322 | pDONR207 SARS-CoV-2 M_nostop | depositor partial sequence | sequence record 291929 | Inserted CDS without stop codon
ATGGCTGACTCTAACGGTACCATCACCGTGGAGGAACTGAAGAAGCTGCTGGAGCAGTGGAACCTGGTCA
TCGGCTTCCTGTTCCTGACCTGGATCTGCCTGCTGCAGTTCGCCTACGCTAACCGCAACAGGTTCCTGTA
CATCATCAAGCTGATCTTCCTGTGGCTGCTGTGGCCTGTGACCCTGGCTTGCTTCGTGCTGGCTGCCGTG
TACCGCATCAACTGGATCACCGGCGGAATCGCCATCGCTATGGCCTGCCTGGTGGGCCTGATGTGGCTGT
CTTACTTCATCGCTAGCTTCAGGCTGTTCGCCAGAACCCGTTCCATGTGGTCTTTCAACCCCGAGACCAA
CATCCTGCTGAACGTGCCTCTGCACGGAACCATCCTGACCAGACCACTGCTGGAGAGCGAACTGGTCATC
GGCGCTGTGATCCTGAGAGGACACCTGCGTATCGCCGGACACCACCTGGGTCGTTGCGACATCAAGGACC
TGCCCAAGGAAATCACCGTGGCTACCAGCCGCACCCTGTCCTACTACAAGCTGGGAGCTTCTCAGAGAGT
GGCTGGTGACTCTGGTTTCGCTGCTTACTCTCGCTACAGGATCGGTAACTACAAGCTGAACACCGACCAC
AGCTCCTCTAGCGACAACATCGCCCTGCTGGTGCAG
